>Addgene plasmid #232860 | pAAV-CAG-PinkyCaMP | addgene full sequence | sequence record 463044 | Addgene NGS Result
[90 nt withheld, positions 1-90]
CCCATTCGCCATTCAGGCTGCGCAACTGTTGGGAAGGGCGATCGGTGCGGGCCTCTTCGCTATTACGCCA
GCTGCGCGCTCGCTCGCTCACTGAGGCCGCCCGGGCAAAGCCCGGGCGTCGGGCGACCTTTGGTCGCCCG
GCCTCAGTGAGCGAGCGAGCGCGCAGAGAGGGAGTGGCCAACTCCATCACTAGGGGTTCCTTGTAGTTAA
TGATTAACCCGCCATGCTACTTATCTACGTAGCCATGCTCTAGGAAGAGTACCATTGACGTCAATAATGA
CGTATGTTCCCATAGTAACGCCAATAGGGACTTTCCATTGACGTCAATGGGTGGAGTATTTACGGTAAAC
TGCCCACTTGGCAGTACATCAAGTGTATCATATGCCAAGTACGCCCCCTATTGACGTCAATGACGGTAAA
TGGCCCGCCTGGCATTATGCCCAGTACATGACCTTATGGGACTTTCCTACTTGGCAGTACATCTACGTAT
TAGTCATCGCTATTACCATGGTCGAGGTGAGCCCCACGTTCTGCTTCACTCTCCCCATCTCCCCCCCCTC
CCCACCCCCAATTTTGTATTTATTTATTTTTTAATTATTTTGTGCAGCGATGGGGGCGGGGGGGGGGGGG
GGGGGGGGGGGGGGCGCGCGCCAGGCGGGGCGGGGCGGGGCGAGGGGCGGGGCGGGGCGAGGCGGAGAGG
TGCGGCGGCAGCCAATCAGAGCGGCGCGCTCCGAAAGTTTCCTTTTATGGCGAGGCGGCGGCGGCGGCGG
CCCTATAAAAAGCGAAGCGCGCGGCGGGCGGGAGTCGCTGCGCGCTGCCTTCGCCCCGTGCCCCGCTCCG
CCGCCGCCTCGCGCCGCCCGCCCCGGCTCTGACTGACCGCGTTACTCCCACAGGTGAGCGGGCGGGACGG
CCCTTCTCCTCCGGGCTGTAATTAGCGCTTGGTTTAATGACGGCTTGTTTCTTTTCTGTGGCTGCGTGAA
AGCCTTGAGGGGCTCCGGGAGGGCCCTTTGTGCGGGGGGAGCGGCTCGGGGCTGTCCGCGGGGGGACGGC
TGCCTTCGGGGGGGACGGGGCAGGGCGGGGTTCGGCTTCTGGCGTGTGACCGGCGGCTCTAGAGCCTCTG
CTAACCATGTTCATGCCTTCTTCTTTTTCCTACAGCTCCTGGGCAACGTGCTGGTTATTGTGCTGTCTCA
TCATTTTGGCAAAGAATTGGATCCGCCACCATGCTGCAGAACGAGCTTGCTCTTAAGTTGGCTGGACTTG
ATATTAACAAGACTGGAGGAGGTTCTCATCATCATCATCATCATGGTATGGCTAGCATGACTGGTGGACA
GCAAATGGGTCGGGATCTGTACGACGATGACGATAAGGATCTCGCAACAATGGTCGACTCATCAATGGTC
GACTCATCACGTCGTAAGTGGAATAAGGCAGGTCACGCAGTCAGAGCTATAGGTCGGCTGAGCTCAAGAT
CTTGGTCTGTGGAGCGGTTGTACCCCGAGGACGGCGTGCTGAAGGGCGACATTAAGATGGCCCTGCGCCT
GAAGGACGGCGGCCGCTACCTGGCGGACTTCAAGACCACCTATATTGCCAAGAAGCCCGTGCAGATGCCC
GGCGCCTACAACGTCGACCGCAAGTTGGACATCACCTCCCACAACGAGGACTACACCGTGGTGGAACAGT
ACGAACGCTCCGTGGCGCGCCACTCCACCGGCGGCATGGACGAGCTGTACAAGGGAGGAACTGGTGGTAG
TATGGTGAGCAAGGGCGAGGCAGTGATCAAGGAGTTCATGCGCTACAAGGTGCACATGGAGGGCTCCGTA
AACGGCCACGAGTTCGAGATCGAGGGCGAGGGCGAGGGCCGCCCCTACGAGGGTACCCAGACCGCCAAGC
TGACGGTGACCAAGGGTGGCCCCCTGCCCTTCTCCTGGGACATCCTGTCCCCTCAGTTCATGTACGGCTC
CAGGGCCTTCACTAAGCACCCCGCCGACATCCCCGACTACTATAAGCAGTCCTTCCCCGAGGGCTTCAAG
TGGGAGCGCGTGATGAACTTCGAGGACGGCGGCGCCGTGGTTGTGTTTCAGGACACCTCCCTGGAGGACG
GCGTATTCATCTACAAGGTGAAGCTGCGCGGCACCAACTTCCCCCCCGACGGCCCCGTAATGCAGAAGAA
GACAATGGGCTGGATGCCGGCGTTTATTCTGGACCAACTGACTGAAGAGCAGATCGCAGAATTTAAAGAG
GCTTTCTCCCTATTTGACAAGGACGGGGATGGGACGATAACAACCAAGGAGCTGGGGACGGTGATGCGGT
CTCTGGGGCAGAACCCCACAGAAGCAGAGCTGCAGGACATGATCAATGAAGTAGATGCCGACGGTGACGG
CACATTCGACTTCCCTGAGTTCCTGACGATGATGGCAAGAAAAATGAATGACACAGACAGTGAAGAGGAA
ATTAGAGAAGCGTTCCGCGTGTTTGATAAGGACGGCAATGGCTACATCGGCGCAGCAGAGCTTCGCCACG
TGATGACAGACCTTGGAGAGAAGTTAACAGATGAGGAGGTTGATGAAATGATCAGGGTAGCAGACATCGA
TGGGGATGGTCAGGTAAACTACGAAGAGTTTGTACAAATGATGACAGCGAAGTGAGAATTCGATATCAAG
CTTATCGATAATCAACCTCTGGATTACAAAATTTGTGAAAGATTGACTGGTATTCTTAACTATGTTGCTC
CTTTTACGCTATGTGGATACGCTGCTTTAATGCCTTTGTATCATGCTATTGCTTCCCGTATGGCTTTCAT
TTTCTCCTCCTTGTATAAATCCTGGTTGCTGTCTCTTTATGAGGAGTTGTGGCCCGTTGTCAGGCAACGT
GGCGTGGTGTGCACTGTGTTTGCTGACGCAACCCCCACTGGTTGGGGCATTGCCACCACCTGTCAGCTCC
TTTCCGGGACTTTCGCTTTCCCCCTCCCTATTGCCACGGCGGAACTCATCGCCGCCTGCCTTGCCCGCTG
CTGGACAGGGGCTCGGCTGTTGGGCACTGACAATTCCGTGGTGTTGTCGGGGAAATCATCGTCCTTTCCT
TGGCTGCTCGCCTGTGTTGCCACCTGGATTCTGCGCGGGACGTCCTTCTGCTACGTCCCTTCGGCCCTCA
ATCCAGCGGACCTTCCTTCCCGCGGCCTGCTGCCGGCTCTGCGGCCTCTTCCGCGTCTTCGCCTTCGCCC
TCAGACGAGTCGGATCTCCCTTTGGGCCGCCTCCCCGCATCGATACCGTCGACCCGGGCGGCCGCTTCGA
GCAGACATGATAAGATACATTGATGAGTTTGGACAAACCACAACTAGAATGCAGTGAAAAAAATGCTTTA
TTTGTGAAATTTGTGATGCTATTGCTTTATTTGTAACCATTATAAGCTGCAATAAACAAGTTAACAACAA
CAATTGCATTCATTTTATGTTTCAGGTTCAGGGGGAGATGTGGGAGGTTTTTTAAAGCAAGTAAAACCTC
TACAAATGTGGTAAAATCGATAAGGATCTTCCTAGAGCATGGCTACGTAGATAAGTAGCATGGCGGGTTA
ATCATTAACTACAAGGAACCCCTAGTGATGGAGTTGGCCACTCCCTCTCTGCGCGCTCGCTCGCTCACTG
AGGCCGCCCGGGCTTTGCCCGGGCGGCCTCAGTGAGCGAGCGAGCGCGCAGCTGCATTAATGAATCGGCC
AACGCGCGGGGAGAGGCGGTTTGCGTATTGGGCGCTCTTCCGCTTCCTCGCTCACTGACTCGCTGCGCTC
GGTCGTTCGGCTGCGGCGAGCGGTATCAGCTCACTCAAAGGCGGTAATACGGTTATCCACAGAATCAGGG
GATAACGCAGGAAAGAACATGTGAGCAAAAGGCCAGCAAAAGGCCAGGAACCGTAAAAAGGCCGCGTTGC
TGGCGTTTTTCCATAGGCTCCGCCCCCCTGACGAGCATCACAAAAATCGACGCTCAAGTCAGAGGTGGCG
AAACCCGACAGGACTATAAAGATACCAGGCGTTTCCCCCTGGAAGCTCCCTCGTGCGCTCTCCTGTTCCG
ACCCTGCCGCTTACCGGATACCTGTCCGCCTTTCTCCCTTCGGGAAGCGTGGCGCTTTCTCATAGCTCAC
GCTGTAGGTATCTCAGTTCGGTGTAGGTCGTTCGCTCCAAGCTGGGCTGTGTGCACGAACCCCCCGTTCA
GCCCGACCGCTGCGCCTTATCCGGTAACTATCGTCTTGAGTCCAACCCGGTAAGACACGACTTATCGCCA
CTGGCAGCAGCCACTGGTAACAGGATTAGCAGAGCGAGGTATGTAGGCGGTGCTACAGAGTTCTTGAAGT
GGTGGCCTAACTACGGCTACACTAGAAGAACAGTATTTGGTATCTGCGCTCTGCTGAAGCCAGTTACCTT
CGGAAAAAGAGTTGGTAGCTCTTGATCCGGCAAACAAACCACCGCTGGTAGCGGTGGTTTTTTTGTTTGC
AAGCAGCAGATTACGCGCAGAAAAAAAGGATCTCAAGAAGATCCTTTGATCTTTTCTACGGGGTCTGACG
CTCAGTGGAACGAAAACTCACGTTAAGGGATTTTGGTCATGAGATTATCAAAAAGGATCTTCACCTAGAT
CCTTTTAAATTAAAAATGAAGTTTTAAATCAATCTAAAGTATATATGAGTAAACTTGGTCTGACAGTTAC
CAATGCTTAATCAGTGAGGCACCTATCTCAGCGATCTGTCTATTTCGTTCATCCATAGTTGCCTGACTCC
CCGTCGTGTAGATAACTACGATACGGGAGGGCTTACCATCTGGCCCCAGTGCTGCAATGATACCGCGAGA
CCCACGCTCACCGGCTCCAGATTTATCAGCAATAAACCAGCCAGCCGGAAGGGCCGAGCGCAGAAGTGGT
CCTGCAACTTTATCCGCCTCCATCCAGTCTATTAATTGTTGCCGGGAAGCTAGAGTAAGTAGTTCGCCAG
TTAATAGTTTGCGCAACGTTGTTGCCATTGCTACAGGCATCGTGGTGTCACGCTCGTCGTTTGGTATGGC
TTCATTCAGCTCCGGTTCCCAACGATCAAGGCGAGTTACATGATCCCCCATGTTGTGCAAAAAAGCGGTT
AGCTCCTTCGGTCCTCCGATCGTTGTCAGAAGTAAGTTGGCCGCAGTGTTATCACTCATGGTTATGGCAG
CACTGCATAATTCTCTTACTGTCATGCCATCCGTAAGATGCTTTTCTGTGACTGGTGAGTACTCAACCAA
GTCATTCTGAGAATAGTGTATGCGGCGACCGAGTTGCTCTTGCCCGGCGTCAATACGGGATAATACCGCG
CCACATAGCAGAACTTTAAAAGTGCTCATCATTGGAAAACGTTCTTCGGGGCGAAAACTCTCAAGGATCT
TACCGCTGTTGAGATCCAGTTCGATGTAACCCACTCGTGCACCCAACTGATCTTCAGCATCTTTTACTTT
CACCAGCGTTTCTGGGTGAGCAAAAACAGGAAGGCAAAATGCCGCAAAAAAGGGAATAAGGGCGACACGG
AAATGTTGAATACTCATACTCTTCCTTTTTCAATATTATTGAAGCATTTATCAGGGTTATTGTCTCATGA
GCGGATACATATTTGAATGTATTTAGAAAAATAAACAAATAGGGGTTCCGCGCACATTTCCCCGAAAAGT
GCCACCTAAATTGTAAGCGTTAATATTTTGTTAAAATTCGCGTTAAATTTTTGTTAAATCAGCTCATTTT
TTAACCAATAGGCCGAAATCGGCAAAATCCCTTATAAATCAAAAGAATAGACCGAGATAGGGT
[37 nt withheld, positions 5894-5930]
AAAGAACGTGGACTCCAACGTCAAAGG
[49 nt withheld, positions 5958-6006]
T
[91 nt withheld, positions 6008-6098]
G
[34 nt withheld, positions 6100-6133]
Features (pLannotate 1.2.2; 24 found; start..end, strand, type, name):
     95..164     -  CDS            lacZα (fragment): LacZα fragment of β-galactosidase; lacZ fragment
    159..291     -  repeat_region  AAV2 ITR (fragment): inverted terminal repeat of adeno-associated virus serotype 2 inverted
    352..600     +  enhancer       CMV enhancer (fragment): human cytomegalovirus immediate early enhancer
    602..890     +  promoter       chicken β-actin promoter: No description available
    891..1026    +  intron         hybrid intron (fragment): hybrid between chicken β-actin (CBA) and minute virus of mice (MMV) introns (Gray et al., 2011)
   1115..1245    +  intron         chimeric intron (fragment): chimera between introns from chicken β-actin and rabbit β-globin
   1243..1305    +  CDS            HBB (fragment): HBB_LEPEU - Experimental evidence at protein level: Swiss-Prot protein existence level 1. Involved in oxygen transport from the lung to the various peripheral tissues. From Lepus europaeus (European hare).
   1377..1397    +  CDS            capTEV™ (fragment): composite tag for in vivo biotinylation, TEV protease cleavage, and 6xHis tagging
   1398..1430    +  CDS            T7 tag (gene 10 leader): leader peptide from bacteriophage T7 gene 10 promotes efficient translation in E. coli
   1434..1457    +  CDS            Xpress™ tag: Xpress™ epitope tag, including an enterokinase recognition and cleavage site
   1500..1556    +  CDS            calmodulin-binding peptide: calmodulin-binding peptide from avian smooth muscle myosin light chain kinase
   1566..2273    +  CDS            RRvT (fragment): RRvT is a basic (constitutively fluorescent) red fluorescent protein published in 2016, derived from Discosoma sp.. It has very low acid sensitivity.
   2292..2735    +  CDS            calmodulin: calcium-binding protein
   2736..2760    +  misc_feature   MCS (fragment): pBluescript multiple cloning site
   2760..3348    +  misc_feature   WPRE: woodchuck hepatitis virus posttranscriptional regulatory element
   3391..3512    -  polyA_signal   SV40 poly(A) signal: SV40 polyadenylation signal
   3535..3603    -  CDS            large T antigen (fragment): large T antigen from SV40 (simian virus 40)
   3674..3736    +  repeat_region  AAV2 ITR (fragment): inverted terminal repeat of adeno-associated virus serotype 2 inverted
   3754..3781    -  repeat_region  AAV2 ITR (fragment): inverted terminal repeat of adeno-associated virus serotype 2 inverted
   3779..3835    -  CDS            lacI (fragment): lac repressor; lacI; The lac repressor binds to the lac operator to inhibit transcription in E. coli. This inhibition can be relieved by adding lactose or isopropyl-β-D-thiogalactopyranoside (IPTG).
   4018..4606    -  rep_origin     ori: high-copy-number ColE1/pMB1/pBR322/pUC origin of replication
   4777..5637    -  CDS            AmpR: β-lactamase; bla; confers resistance to ampicillin, carbenicillin, and related antibiotics
   5638..5742    -  promoter       AmpR promoter: bla
   5795..90      -  rep_origin     f1 ori (across the origin) (sequence partly withheld): f1 bacteriophage origin of replication; arrow indicates direction of (+) strand synthesis
