[The description below was written by a language model from this plasmid's Addgene catalogue record and pLannotate feature annotations shown in this document.]
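Description:
pAAV-CAG-PinkyCaMP is an adeno-associated virus transfer plasmid for mammalian expression of PinkyCaMP, a synthetic, genetically encoded red calcium indicator built on mScarlet. It is propagated in E. coli under ampicillin selection (AmpR with its own promoter) from a ColE1/pUC-type origin, and also carries an f1 phage origin. The catalogue lists it as low copy and grown in a recombination-deficient stable strain, which is usual for plasmids containing repeat-rich AAV2 inverted terminal repeats. The ITRs are annotated only as fragments on either side of the expression cassette. They define the segment that is replicated and packaged into AAV particles when rep, cap and helper functions are supplied in trans. The catalogue gives a total size of 5,995 bp, whereas the sequenced record is 6,133 nt, a small discrepancy the record does not explain.

Between the ITRs, the CAG promoter (CMV enhancer, chicken β-actin promoter and a chimeric β-actin/β-globin intron) drives strong, broadly active expression. The roughly 1.4 kb insert, cloned between BamHI and HindIII, begins with a leader of short tag sequences (a His-tag-like segment, T7 gene 10 leader and Xpress epitope). This is followed by a calmodulin-binding peptide from smooth muscle myosin light chain kinase, a red fluorescent protein domain and calmodulin. The annotation tool matched the fluorescent domain to a related Discosoma-derived protein, but by the depositor's description it is mScarlet-based. This is the classic GCaMP-style layout, in which calcium-dependent binding of calmodulin to the peptide alters chromophore fluorescence. A WPRE and an SV40 polyadenylation signal downstream enhance transcript stability and processing. The plasmid can be transfected directly or used to produce AAV for calcium imaging in cells or tissue.
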