Addgene plasmid #232860: pAAV-CAG-PinkyCaMP
Purpose: An AAV vector expressing the mScarlet based calcium indicator PinkyCaMP under CAG promoter
Depositing lab: Olivia Masseck. Depositing organization: Universitaet Bremen. Publication: PinkyCaMP a mScarlet-based calcium sensor with exceptional brightness, photostability, and multiplexing capabilities. Fink R, Imai S, Gockel N, Lauer G, Renken K, Wietek J, Lamothe-Molina PJ, Furhmann F, Mittag M, Ziebarth T, Canziani A, Kubitschke M, Kistmacher V, Kretschmer A, Sebastian E, Schmitz D, Terai T, Grundemann J, Hassan S, Patriarchi T, Reiner A, Fuhrmann M, Campbell RE, Masseck OA. bioRxiv [Preprint]. 2025 Jan 11:2024.12.16.628673. doi: 10.1101/2024.12.16.628673. PubMed 39763884.
Backbone
  Vector backbone: pAAV-CAG
  Backbone size w/o insert (bp): 4570
  Total vector size (bp): 5995
  Vector type: Mammalian Expression, AAV
Growth in bacteria
  Bacterial resistance: Ampicillin, 100 μg/mL
  Growth temperature: 37°C
  Growth strain: NEB Stable
  Copy number: Low Copy
Gene/Insert
  Gene/Insert name: PinkyCaMP
  Species: Synthetic
  Insert size (bp): 1425
  Promoter: CAG
  Cloning method: Restriction Enzyme; 5′ cloning site BamHI (not destroyed); 3′ cloning site HindIII (not destroyed)
  Sequencing primers: 5′ GGTTCGGCTTCTGGCGTGTGACC; 3′ CCAGGATTTATACAAGGAGG
Terms and licenses: Academic/Nonprofit Terms; Industry Terms: Not Available to Industry
Depositor comments: Please visit https://doi.org/10.1101/2024.12.16.628673 for bioRxiv preprint.
How to cite: pAAV-CAG-PinkyCaMP was a gift from Olivia Masseck (Addgene plasmid # 232860 ; http://n2t.net/addgene:232860 ; RRID:Addgene_232860)
